Addgene plasmid #12679: DsRed-rab11 WT
Depositing lab: Richard Pagano. Publication: Rab proteins mediate Golgi transport of caveola-internalized glycosphingolipids and correct lipid trafficking in Niemann-Pick C cells. Choudhury A, Dominguez M, Puri V, Sharma DK, Narita K, Wheatley CL, Marks DL, Pagano RE. J Clin Invest. 2002 Jun . 109(12):1541-50. 10.1172/JCI15420 PubMed 12070301.
Backbone
  Vector backbone: pDsRed-C1
  Backbone manufacturer: Clontech
  Backbone size w/o insert (bp): 4700
  Vector type: Mammalian Expression
  Selectable markers: Neomycin (select with G418)
Growth in bacteria
  Bacterial resistance: Kanamycin, 50 μg/mL
  Growth temperature: 37°C
  Growth strain: DH5alpha
  Copy number: High Copy
Gene/Insert
  Gene/Insert name: RAB11A (Homo sapiens) (alt name: DsRed-rab11 wild type)
  Species: H. sapiens (human)
  Insert size (bp): 717
  GenBank ID: NM_004663
  Entrez Gene: RAB11A (a.k.a. YL8)
  Tag / fusion protein: DsRed (N terminal on backbone); HA (N terminal on insert)
  Cloning method: Restriction Enzyme; 5′ cloning site BAMHI (not destroyed); 3′ cloning site BAMHI (not destroyed)
  Sequencing primers: 5′ DsRed1-C; 3′ SV40pA-R
Resource information
  A portion of this plasmid was derived from a plasmid made by: IMAGE Clone collection at ATCC
Terms and licenses: Academic/Nonprofit Terms; Industry Terms: Not Available to Industry
How to cite: DsRed-rab11 WT was a gift from Richard Pagano (Addgene plasmid # 12679 ; http://n2t.net/addgene:12679 ; RRID:Addgene_12679)
