[The description below was written by a language model from this plasmid's Addgene catalogue record.]
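Description:
DsRed-rab11 WT is a mammalian expression plasmid built on the Clontech pDsRed-C1 backbone (about 4.7 kb without insert) that encodes wild-type human RAB11A fused to the red fluorescent protein DsRed. It is maintained in E. coli as a high-copy plasmid under kanamycin selection. For mammalian cells the record lists a neomycin resistance marker, which allows G418 selection of stable transfectants. The record does not name the promoter or include a feature table. Vectors of the pDsRed-C1 series generally drive the fusion from a CMV immediate-early promoter and terminate it with an SV40 polyadenylation signal, and the SV40pA reverse sequencing primer listed is consistent with this.

The insert is a 717 bp RAB11A coding fragment, partly derived from an IMAGE collection clone. It was placed in the multiple cloning site downstream of DsRed using BamHI at both ends, and both sites are retained. Because the same enzyme flanks the insert, the cloning was non-directional. The encoded protein has DsRed at the N terminus, followed by an HA epitope tag at the N terminus of the insert, and then Rab11a. Tagging at the N terminus leaves the Rab C terminus free, which is where Rab GTPases are prenylated for membrane attachment.

Rab11a is a small GTPase associated with recycling endosomes, so the fusion can be used both to label these compartments in live or fixed cells and to overexpress the wild-type protein. The HA tag offers a second route for antibody detection. The associated publication examined how Rab proteins mediate Golgi transport of caveola-internalized glycosphingolipids and affect lipid trafficking in Niemann-Pick C cells.
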