>Addgene plasmid #12679 | DsRed-rab11 WT | addgene partial sequence | sequence record 98877 | CMV-F 5'-CGCAAATGGGCGGTAGGCGTG-3'
CTATATAAGCAGAGCTGGTTTAGTGAACCGTCAGATCCGCTAGCGCTACCGGTCGCCACCATGGTGCGCT
CCTCCAAGAACGTCATCAAGGAGTTCATGCGCTTCAAGGTGCGCATGGAGGGCACCGTGAACGGCCACGA
GTTCGAGATCGAGGGCGAGGGCGAGGGCCGCCCCTACGAGGGCCACAACACCGTGAAGCTGAAGGTGACC
AAGGGCGGCCCCCTGCCCTTCGCCTGGGACATCCTGTCCCCCCAGTTCCAGTACGGCTCCAAGGTGTACG
TGAAGCACCCCGCCGACATCCCCGACTACAAGAAGCTGTCCTTCCCCGAGGGCTTCAAGTGGGAGCGCGT
GATGAACTTCGAGGACGGCGGCGTGGTGACCGTGACCCAGGACTCCTCCCTGCAGGACGGCTGCTTCATC
TACAAGGTGAAGTTCATCGGCGTGAACTTCCCCTCCGACGGCCCCGTAATGCAGAAGAAGACCATGGGCT
GGGAGGCCTCCACCGAGCGCCTGTACCCCCGCGACGGCGTGCTGAAGGGCGAGATCCACAAGGCCCTGAA
GCTGAAGGACGGCGGCCACTACCTGGTGGAGTTCAAGTCCATCTACATGGCCAAGAAGCCCGTGCAGCTG
CCCGGCTACTACTACGTGGACTCCAAGCTGGACATCACCTCCCACAACGAGGACTACACCATCGTGGAGC
AGTACGAGCGCACCGAGGGCCGCCACCACCTGTTCCTGCTCAGATCTCGAGCTCAAGCTTCGAATTCTGC
AGTCGACGGTACCGCGGGCCCGGGATCCATGTACCCATACGATGTTCCGGATTACGCTTACCCATACGAT
GTTCCGGATTACGCTGGTACCCGCGACGACGAGTACGACTACCTCTTTAAAGTTGTCCTTATTGGAGATT
CTGGTGTTGGAAAGAGTAATCTCCTGTCTCGA
