>Addgene plasmid #12679 | DsRed-rab11 WT | addgene partial sequence | sequence record 98878 | DsRed1-C 5'-AGCTGGACATCACCTCCCACAACG-3'
TCGTGGAGCAGTACGAGCGCACCGAGGGCCGCCACCACCTGTTCCTGCTCAGATCTCGAGCTCAAGCTTC
GAATTCTGCAGTCGACGGTACCGCGGGCCCGGGATCCATGTACCCATACGATGTTCCGGATTACGCTTAC
CCATACGATGTTCCGGATTACGCTGGTACCCGCGACGACGAGTACGACTACCTCTTTAAAGTTGTCCTTA
TTGGAGATTCTGGTGTTGGAAAGAGTAATCTCCTGTCTCGATTTACTCGAAATGAGTTTAATCTGGAAAG
CAAGAGCACCATTGGAGTAGAGTTTGCAACAAGAAGCATCCAGGTTGATGGAAAAACAATAAAGGCACAG
ATATGGGACACAGCAGGGCAAGAGCGATATCGAGCTATAACATCAGCATATTATCGTGGAGCTGTAGGTG
CCTTATTGGTTTATGACATTGCTAAACATCTCACATATGAAAATGTAGAGCGATGGCTGAAAGAACTGAG
AGATCATGCTGATAGTAACATTGTTATCATGCTTGTGGGCAATAAGAGTGATCTACGTCATCTCAGGGCA
GTTCCTACAGATGAAGCAAGAGCTTTTGCAGAAAAGAATGGTTTGTCATTCATTGAAACTTCGGCCCTAG
ACTCTACAAATGTAGAAGCTGCTTTTCAGACAATTTTAACAGAGATTTACCGCATTGTTTCTCAGAAGCA
AATGTCAGACAGACGCGAAAATGACATGTCTCCAAGCAACAATGTGGTTCCTATTCATGTTCCACCAACC
ACTGAAAACAAGCCAAAGGTGCAGTGCTGTCAGAACATCTAAGGATCCACCGGATCTAGATAACTGATCA
TAATCAGCCATACCACATTTGTAGAGGTTTTACTTGCTTTAAAAAACCTCCCACACCTCCCCCTGAACCT
GAAACATAAAATGAATGCAATTGTTGTTGTTAACTTGTTTATTGCAGCTTATAATGGTTACAAATAAAGC
AATAGCATCACAAATTTCACAAATAAAGCATTTTTTTCACTGCATTCTAGTTG
