LOCUS       Exported 5397 bp ds-DNA circular SYN 17-JUN-2022
DEFINITION  synthetic circular DNA
ACCESSION   .
VERSION     .
KEYWORDS    DsRed-rab11 WT
SOURCE      synthetic DNA construct
  ORGANISM  synthetic DNA construct
REFERENCE   1 (bases 1 to 5397)
  AUTHORS   Choudhury A, Dominguez M, Puri V, Sharma DK, Narita K, Wheatley CL,
            Marks DL, Pagano RE
  TITLE     Rab proteins mediate Golgi transport of caveola-internalized
            glycosphingolipids and correct lipid trafficking in Niemann-Pick C
            cells.
  JOURNAL   J Clin Invest. 2002 Jun . 109(12):1541-50.
  PUBMED    12070301
REFERENCE   2 (bases 1 to 5397)
  AUTHORS   .
  TITLE     Direct Submission
  JOURNAL   Exported Jun 17, 2022 from SnapGene Server 1.1.58
            http://www.snapgene.com
FEATURES             Location/Qualifiers
     source          1..5397
                     /organism="synthetic DNA construct"
                     /mol_type="other DNA"
     enhancer        92..395
                     /label=CMV enhancer
                     /note="human cytomegalovirus immediate early enhancer"
     promoter        396..599
                     /label=CMV promoter
                     /note="human cytomegalovirus (CMV) immediate early
                     promoter"
     primer_bind     550..570
                     /label=CMV-F
                     /note="Human CMV immediate early promoter, forward primer"
     regulatory      638..647
                     /regulatory_class="other"
                     /note="vertebrate consensus sequence for strong initiation
                     of translation (Kozak, 1987)"
     CDS             644..1321
                     /codon_start=1
                     /product="wild-type DsRed"
                     /label=DsRed1
                     /note="mammalian codon-optimized"
                     /translation="MVRSSKNVIKEFMRFKVRMEGTVNGHEFEIEGEGEGRPYEGHNTV
                     KLKVTKGGPLPFAWDILSPQFQYGSKVYVKHPADIPDYKKLSFPEGFKWERVMNFEDGG
                     VVTVTQDSSLQDGCFIYKVKFIGVNFPSDGPVMQKKTMGWEASTERLYPRDGVLKGEIH
                     KALKLKDGGHYLVEFKSIYMAKKPVQLPGYYYVDSKLDITSHNEDYTIVEQYERTEGRH
                     HLFL"
     primer_bind     complement(827..847)
                     /label=DsRed1-N
                     /note="DsRed1, reverse primer"
     primer_bind     1045..1064
                     /label=mCherry-F
                     /note="mCherry, forward primer"
     primer_bind     1239..1262
                     /label=DsRed1-C
                     /note="DsRed1, forward primer"
     misc_feature    1325..1381
                     /label=MCS
                     /note="multiple cloning site"
     CDS             1385..1411
                     /codon_start=1
                     /product="HA (human influenza hemagglutinin) epitope tag"
                     /label=HA
                     /translation="YPYDVPDYA"
     CDS             1412..1438
                     /codon_start=1
                     /product="HA (human influenza hemagglutinin) epitope tag"
                     /label=HA
                     /translation="YPYDVPDYA"
     polyA_signal    2216..2337
                     /label=SV40 poly(A) signal
                     /note="SV40 polyadenylation signal"
     primer_bind     complement(2253..2272)
                     /label=SV40pA-R
                     /note="SV40 polyA, reverse primer"
     primer_bind     2307..2326
                     /label=EBV-rev
                     /note="SV40 polyA terminator, reverse primer"
     rep_origin      complement(2344..2799)
                     /direction=LEFT
                     /label=f1 ori
                     /note="f1 bacteriophage origin of replication; arrow
                     indicates direction of (+) strand synthesis"
     primer_bind     complement(2481..2502)
                     /label=F1ori-F
                     /note="F1 origin, forward primer"
     primer_bind     2693..2712
                     /label=F1ori-R
                     /note="F1 origin, reverse primer"
     promoter        2826..2930
                     /gene="bla"
                     /label=AmpR promoter
     promoter        2932..3289
                     /label=SV40 promoter
                     /note="SV40 enhancer and early promoter"
     primer_bind     complement(2955..2975)
                     /label=pBABE 3'
                     /note="SV40 enhancer, reverse primer for pBABE vectors"
     rep_origin      3140..3275
                     /label=SV40 ori
                     /note="SV40 origin of replication"
     primer_bind     3202..3221
                     /label=SV40pro-F
                     /note="SV40 promoter/origin, forward primer"
     CDS             3324..4118
                     /codon_start=1
                     /gene="aph(3')-II (or nptII)"
                     /product="aminoglycoside phosphotransferase from Tn5"
                     /label=NeoR/KanR
                     /note="confers resistance to neomycin, kanamycin, and G418
                     (Geneticin(R))"
                     /translation="MIEQDGLHAGSPAAWVERLFGYDWAQQTIGCSDAAVFRLSAQGRP
                     VLFVKTDLSGALNELQDEAARLSWLATTGVPCAAVLDVVTEAGRDWLLLGEVPGQDLLS
                     SHLAPAEKVSIMADAMRRLHTLDPATCPFDHQAKHRIERARTRMEAGLVDQDDLDEEHQ
                     GLAPAELFARLKASMPDGEDLVVTHGDACLPNIMVENGRFSGFIDCGRLGVADRYQDIA
                     LATRDIAEELGGEWADRFLVLYGIAAPDSQRIAFYRLLDEFF"
     primer_bind     complement(3378..3397)
                     /label=Neo-R
                     /note="Neomycin resistance gene, reverse primer"
     primer_bind     3988..4007
                     /label=Neo-F
                     /note="Neomycin resistance gene, forward primer"
     primer_bind     complement(4306..4325)
                     /label=TK-pA-R
                     /note="Thymidine kinase polyA, reverse primer"
     polyA_signal    4350..4397
                     /label=HSV TK poly(A) signal
                     /note="herpes simplex virus thymidine kinase
                     polyadenylation signal (Cole and Stacy, 1985)"
     rep_origin      4726..5314
                     /direction=RIGHT
                     /label=ori
                     /note="high-copy-number ColE1/pMB1/pBR322/pUC origin of
                     replication"
     primer_bind     5215..5234
                     /label=pBR322ori-F
                     /note="pBR322 origin, forward primer"
ORIGIN
        1 ttctgtggat aaccgtatta ccgccatgca ttagttatta atagtaatca attacggggt
       61 cattagttca tagcccatat atggagttcc gcgttacata acttacggta aatggcccgc
      121 ctggctgacc gcccaacgac ccccgcccat tgacgtcaat aatgacgtat gttcccatag
      181 taacgccaat agggactttc cattgacgtc aatgggtgga gtatttacgg taaactgccc
      241 acttggcagt acatcaagtg tatcatatgc caagtacgcc ccctattgac gtcaatgacg
      301 gtaaatggcc cgcctggcat tatgcccagt acatgacctt atgggacttt cctacttggc
      361 agtacatcta cgtattagtc atcgctatta ccatggtgat gcggttttgg cagtacatca
      421 atgggcgtgg atagcggttt gactcacggg gatttccaag tctccacccc attgacgtca
      481 atgggagttt gttttggcac caaaatcaac gggactttcc aaaatgtcgt aacaactccg
      541 ccccattgac gcaaatgggc ggtaggcgtg tacggtggga ggtctatata agcagagctg
      601 gtttagtgaa ccgtcagatc cgctagcgct accggtcgcc accatggtgc gctcctccaa
      661 gaacgtcatc aaggagttca tgcgcttcaa ggtgcgcatg gagggcaccg tgaacggcca
      721 cgagttcgag atcgagggcg agggcgaggg ccgcccctac gagggccaca acaccgtgaa
      781 gctgaaggtg accaagggcg gccccctgcc cttcgcctgg gacatcctgt ccccccagtt
      841 ccagtacggc tccaaggtgt acgtgaagca ccccgccgac atccccgact acaagaagct
      901 gtccttcccc gagggcttca agtgggagcg cgtgatgaac ttcgaggacg gcggcgtggt
      961 gaccgtgacc caggactcct ccctgcagga cggctgcttc atctacaagg tgaagttcat
     1021 cggcgtgaac ttcccctccg acggccccgt aatgcagaag aagaccatgg gctgggaggc
     1081 ctccaccgag cgcctgtacc cccgcgacgg cgtgctgaag ggcgagatcc acaaggccct
     1141 gaagctgaag gacggcggcc actacctggt ggagttcaag tccatctaca tggccaagaa
     1201 gcccgtgcag ctgcccggct actactacgt ggactccaag ctggacatca cctcccacaa
     1261 cgaggactac accatcgtgg agcagtacga gcgcaccgag ggccgccacc acctgttcct
     1321 gctcagatct cgagctcaag cttcgaattc tgcagtcgac ggtaccgcgg gcccgggatc
     1381 catgtaccca tacgatgttc cggattacgc ttacccatac gatgttccgg attacgctgg
     1441 tacccgcgac gacgagtacg actacctctt taaagttgtc cttattggag attctggtgt
     1501 tggaaagagt aatctcctgt ctcgatttac tcgaaatgag tttaatctgg aaagcaagag
     1561 caccattgga gtagagtttg caacaagaag catccaggtt gatggaaaaa caataaaggc
     1621 acagatatgg gacacagcag ggcaagagcg atatcgagct ataacatcag catattatcg
     1681 tggagctgta ggtgccttat tggtttatga cattgctaaa catctcacat atgaaaatgt
     1741 agagcgatgg ctgaaagaac tgagagatca tgctgatagt aacattgtta tcatgcttgt
     1801 gggcaataag agtgatctac gtcatctcag ggcagttcct acagatgaag caagagcttt
     1861 tgcagaaaag aatggtttgt cattcattga aacttcggcc ctagactcta caaatgtaga
     1921 agctgctttt cagacaattt taacagagat ttaccgcatt gtttctcaga agcaaatgtc
     1981 agacagacgc gaaaatgaca tgtctccaag caacaatgtg gttcctattc atgttccacc
     2041 aaccactgaa aacaagccaa aggtgcagtg ctgtcagaac atctaaggat ccaccggatc
     2101 tagataactg atcataatca gccataccac atttgtagag gttttacttg ctttaaaaaa
     2161 cctcccacac ctccccctga acctgaaaca taaaatgaat gcaattgttg ttgttaactt
     2221 gtttattgca gcttataatg gttacaaata aagcaatagc atcacaaatt tcacaaataa
     2281 agcatttttt tcactgcatt ctagttgtgg tttgtccaaa ctcatcaatg tatcttaacg
     2341 cgtaaattgt aagcgttaat attttgttaa aattcgcgtt aaatttttgt taaatcagct
     2401 cattttttaa ccaataggcc gaaatcggca aaatccctta taaatcaaaa gaatagaccg
     2461 agatagggtt gagtgttgtt ccagtttgga acaagagtcc actattaaag aacgtggact
     2521 ccaacgtcaa aggnnnnnnn nnnnnnnnnn nnnnnnnnnn nnnnnnnnnn nnnnnnnnnn
     2581 nntnnnnnnn nnnnnnnnnn nnnnnnnnnn nnnnnnnnnn nnnnnnnnnn nnnnnnnnnn
     2641 nnnnnnnnnn nnnnnnnnnn nnnnnnnnnn nnnngnnnnn nnnnnnnnnn nnnnnnnnnn
     2701 nnnnnnnnnn nnnnnnnnnn nnnnnnnnnn nnnnnnnnnn nnnnnnnnnn nnnnnnnnnn
     2761 nnnnnnnnnn nnnnnnnnnn nnnnnnnnnn nnnnnnnnnc aggtggcact tttcggggaa
     2821 atgtgcgcgg aacccctatt tgtttatttt tctaaataca ttcaaatatg tatccgctca
     2881 tgagacaata accctgataa atgcttcaat aatattgaaa aaggaagagt cctgaggcgg
     2941 aaagaaccag ctgtggaatg tgtgtcagtt agggtgtgga aagtccccag gctccccagc
     3001 aggcagaagt atgcaaagca tgcatctcaa ttagtcagca accaggtgtg gaaagtcccc
     3061 aggctcccca gcaggcagaa gtatgcaaag catgcatctc aattagtcag caaccatagt
     3121 cccgccccta actccgccca tcccgcccct aactccgccc agttccgccc attctccgcc
     3181 ccatggctga ctaatttttt ttatttatgc agaggccgag gccgcctcgg cctctgagct
     3241 attccagaag tagtgaggag gcttttttgg aggcctaggc ttttgcaaag atcgatcaag
     3301 agacaggatg aggatcgttt cgcatgattg aacaagatgg attgcacgca ggttctccgg
     3361 ccgcttgggt ggagaggcta ttcggctatg actgggcaca acagacaatc ggctgctctg
     3421 atgccgccgt gttccggctg tcagcgcagg ggcgcccggt tctttttgtc aagaccgacc
     3481 tgtccggtgc cctgaatgaa ctgcaagacg aggcagcgcg gctatcgtgg ctggccacga
     3541 cgggcgttcc ttgcgcagct gtgctcgacg ttgtcactga agcgggaagg gactggctgc
     3601 tattgggcga agtgccgggg caggatctcc tgtcatctca ccttgctcct gccgagaaag
     3661 tatccatcat ggctgatgca atgcggcggc tgcatacgct tgatccggct acctgcccat
     3721 tcgaccacca agcgaaacat cgcatcgagc gagcacgtac tcggatggaa gccggtcttg
     3781 tcgatcagga tgatctggac gaagagcatc aggggctcgc gccagccgaa ctgttcgcca
     3841 ggctcaaggc gagcatgccc gacggcgagg atctcgtcgt gacccatggc gatgcctgct
     3901 tgccgaatat catggtggaa aatggccgct tttctggatt catcgactgt ggccggctgg
     3961 gtgtggcgga ccgctatcag gacatagcgt tggctacccg tgatattgct gaagagcttg
     4021 gcggcgaatg ggctgaccgc ttcctcgtgc tttacggtat cgccgctccc gattcgcagc
     4081 gcatcgcctt ctatcgcctt cttgacgagt tcttctgagc gggactctgg ggttcgaaat
     4141 gaccgaccaa gcgacgccca acctgccatc acgagatttc gattccaccg ccgccttcta
     4201 tgaaaggttg ggcttcggaa tcgttttccg ggacgccggc tggatgatcc tccagcgcgg
     4261 ggatctcatg ctggagttct tcgcccaccc tagggggagg ctaactgaaa cacggaagga
     4321 gacaataccg gaaggaaccc gcgctatgac ggcaataaaa agacagaata aaacgcacgg
     4381 tgttgggtcg tttgttcata aacgcggggt tcggtcccag ggctggcact ctgtcgatac
     4441 cccaccgaga ccccattggg gccaatacgc ccgcgtttct tccttttccc caccccaccc
     4501 cccaagttcg ggtgaaggcc cagggctcgc agccaacgtc ggggcggcag gccctgccat
     4561 agcctcaggt tactcatata tactttagat tgatttaaaa cttcattttt aatttaaaag
     4621 gatctaggtg aagatccttt ttgataatct catgaccaaa atcccttaac gtgagttttc
     4681 gttccactga gcgtcagacc ccgtagaaaa gatcaaagga tcttcttgag atcctttttt
     4741 tctgcgcgta atctgctgct tgcaaacaaa aaaaccaccg ctaccagcgg tggtttgttt
     4801 gccggatcaa gagctaccaa ctctttttcc gaaggtaact ggcttcagca gagcgcagat
     4861 accaaatact gttcttctag tgtagccgta gttaggccac cacttcaaga actctgtagc
     4921 accgcctaca tacctcgctc tgctaatcct gttaccagtg gctgctgcca gtggcgataa
     4981 gtcgtgtctt accgggttgg actcaagacg atagttaccg gataaggcgc agcggtcggg
     5041 ctgaacgggg ggttcgtgca cacagcccag cttggagcga acgacctaca ccgaactgag
     5101 atacctacag cgtgagctat gagaaagcgc cacgcttccc gaagggagaa aggcggacag
     5161 gtatccggta agcggcaggg tcggaacagg agagcgcacg agggagcttc cagggggaaa
     5221 cgcctggtat ctttatagtc ctgtcgggtt tcgccacctc tgacttgagc gtcgattttt
     5281 gtgatgctcg tcaggggggc ggagcctatg gaaaaacgcc agcaacgcgg cctttttacg
     5341 gttcctggcc ttttgctggc cttttgctca catgttcttt cctgcgttat cccctga
//
